>Addgene plasmid #205443 | AAVS1-A2UCOE-EF1a-hCD46-P2A-HLA-G SCT-T2A-hCD47-E2A-hCD59-F2A-neo-AAVS1 | addgene full sequence | sequence record 408942 | Addgene NGS Result
CTGACGTCTAAGAAACCATTATTATCATGACATTAACCTATAAAAATAGGCGTATCACGAGGCCCTTTCG
TCTCGCGCGTTTCGGTGATGACGGTGAAAACCTCTGACACATGCAGCTCCCGGAGACGGTCACAGCTTGT
CTGTAAGCGGATGCCGGGAGCAGACAAGCCCGTCAGGGCGCGTCAGCGGGTGTTGGCGGGTGTCGGGGCT
GGCTTAACTATGCGGCATCAGAGCAGATTGTACTGAGAGTGCACCATATGCGGTGTGAAATACCGCACAG
ATGCGTAAGGAGAAAATACCGCATCAGGCGCCATTCGCCATTCAGGCTGCGCAACTGTTGGGAAGGGCGA
TCGGTGCGGGCCTCTTCGCTATTACGCCAGCTGGCGAAAGGGGGATGTGCTGCAAGGCGATTAAGTTGGG
TAACGCCAGGGTTTTCCCAGTCACGACGTTGTAAAACGACGGCCAGTGAATTCGCCGTGACGTCAGCACG
CCGGGCGGGGACCGGGAGATCCTTGGGGCGGTGGGGGGCCAGCGGCAGTTCCCGGCGGCCCCCGGGGCGG
GCGGGCGGGCGGGTGGTGGCGGCGGTTGGGGCTCGGCGCTCGCTCGCTCGCTGGGCGGGCGGGCGGTGCG
ATGTCCGGAGAGGATGGCCCGGCGGCTGGCCCGGGGGCGGCGGCGGCGGCTGCCCGGGAGCGGCGACGGG
AGCAGCTGCGGCAGTGGGGGGCGCGGGCGGGCGCCGAGCCTGGCCCCGGAGAGCGCCGCGCCCGCACCGT
CCGCTTCGAGCGCGCCGCCGAGTTCCTGGCGGCCTGTGCGGGCGGCGACCTGGACGAGGCGCGTCTGATG
CTGCGCGCCGCCGACCCTGGCCCCGGCGCCGAGCTCGACCCCGCCGCGCCGCCGCCCGCCCGCGCCGTGC
TGGACTCCACCAACGCCGACGGTATCAGCGCCCTGCACCAGGTCAGCGCCCCCCGCCCGGCGTCTCCCGG
GGCCAGGTCCACCCTCTGCTGCGCCACCTGGGGCATCCTCCTTCCCCGTTGCCAGTCTCGATCCGCCCCG
TCGTTCCTGGCCCTGGGCTTTGCCACCCTATGCTGACACCCCGTCCCAGTCCCCCTTACCATTCCCCTTC
GACCACCCCACTTCCGAATTGGAGCCGCTTCAACTGGCCCTGGGCTTAGCCACTCTGTGCTGACCACTCT
GCCCCAGGCCTCCTTACCATTCCCCTTAAACACCGGTGGGGAGGTGGTCCCTGCTGTTACGCCAATGATA
ACCCCCGCCAGAAAAATCTTAGTAGCCTTCCCTTTTTGTTTTCCGTGCCCCAACTCGGCGGATTGACTCG
GCCCCTTCCGGAAACACCCGAATCAACTTCTAGTCAAATTATTGTTCACGCCGCAATGACCCACCCCTGG
CCCGCGTCTGTGGAACTGACCCCTGGTGTACAGGAGAGTTCGCTGCTGAAAGTGGTCCCAAAGGGGTACT
AGTTTTTAAGCTCCCAACTCCCCCTCCCCCAGCGTCTGGAGGATTCCACACCCTCGCACCGCAGGGGCGA
GGAAGTGGGCGGAGTCCGGTTTTGGCGCCAGCCGCTGAGGCTGCCAAGCAGAAAAGCCACCGCTGAGGAG
ACTCCGGTCACTGTCCTCGCCCCGCCTCCCCCTTCCCTCCCCTTGGGGACCACCGGGCGCCACGCCGCGA
ACGTTAAGTGCCGCGGTCGTCGGCGCCTCCGCCCTCCCCCTTGGGCCCCAATTCCCAGCGGGCGCGGCGC
GCGGCCCCTCCCCCCGCCGGGCGCGCGCCCGCTGCCCCGCCCTTCGTGGCCGCCCGGCGTGGGCGGTGCC
ACCCCTCCCCCCGGCGGCCCCGCGCGCAGCTCCCGGCTCCCTCCCCCTTCGGATGTGGCTTGAGCTGTAG
GCGCGGAGGGCCGGGCTCCGGTGCCCGTCAGTGGGCAGAGCGCACATCGCCCACAGTCCCCGAGAAGTTG
GGGGGAGGGGTCGGCAATTGAACCGGTGCCTAGAGAAGGTGGCGCGGGGTAAACTGGGAAAGTGATGTCG
TGTACTGGCTCCGCCTTTTTCCCGAGGGTGGGGGAGAACCGTATATAAGTGCAGTAGTCGCCGTGAACGT
TCTTTTTCGCAACGGGTTTGCCGCCAGAACACAGGTAAGTGCCGTGTGTGGTTCCCGCGGGCCTGGCCTC
TTTACGGGTTATGGCCCTTGCGTGCCTTGAATTACTTCCACCTGGCTGCAGTACGTGATTCTTGATCCCG
AGCTTCGGGTTGGAAGTGGGTGGGAGAGTTCGAGGCCTTGCGCTTAAGGAGCCCCTTCGCCTCGTGCTTG
AGTTGAGGCCTGGCCTGGGCGCTGGGGCCGCCGCGTGCGAATCTGGTGGCACCTTCGCGCCTGTCTCGCT
GCTTTCGATAAGTCTCTAGCCATTTAAAATTTTTGATGACCTGCTGCGACGCTTTTTTTCTGGCAAGATA
GTCTTGTAAATGCGGGCCAAGATCTGCACACTGGTATTTCGGTTTTTGGGGCCGCGGGCGGCGACGGGGC
CCGTGCGTCCCAGCGCACATGTTCGGCGAGGCGGGGCCTGCGAGCGCGGCCACCGAGAATCGGACGGGGG
TAGTCTCAAGCTGGCCGGCCTGCTCTGGTGCCTGGCCTCGCGCCGCCGTGTATCGCCCCGCCCTGGGCGG
CAAGGCTGGCCCGGTCGGCACCAGTTGCGTGAGCGGAAAGATGGCCGCTTCCCGGCCCTGCTGCAGGGAG
CTCAAAATGGAGGACGCGGCGCTCGGGAGAGCGGGCGGGTGAGTCACCCACACAAAGGAAAAGGGCCTTT
CCGTCCTCAGCCGTCGCTTCATGTGACTCCACGGAGTACCGGGCGCCGTCCAGGCACCTCGATTAGTTCT
CGAGCTTTTGGAGTACGTCGTCTTTAGGTTGGGGGGAGGGGTTTTATGCGATGGAGTTTCCCCACACTGA
GTGGGTGGAGACTGAAGTTAGGCCAGCTTGGCACTTGATGTAATTCTCCTTGGAATTTGCCCTTTTTGAG
TTTGGATCTTGGTTCATTCTCAAGCCTCAGACAGTGGTTCAAAGTTTTTTTCTTCCATTTCAGGTGTCGT
GAGGAATTAGCTTGGTACTAATACGACTCACTATAGGGAGACCCAAGCTGGCTAGGTAAGCTTGGTACCG
AGCTCGGATCCACTAGTCCAGTGTGGTGGAATTCTGCAGATATCCAGCACAGTGGCGGCCGCCATGGAAC
CCCCTGGAAGGAGAGAGTGCCCTTTCCCTTCCTGGAGATTTCCCGGACTGCTGCTGGCTGCCATGGTCCT
GCTGCTGTACAGCTTCAGCGATGCTTGTGAGGAGCCTCCCACATTCGAGGCCATGGAACTCATTGGCAAG
CCTAAGCCCTACTACGAAATCGGCGAGAGGGTCGATTACAAGTGTAAGAAGGGCTATTTCTACATCCCCC
CCCTGGCCACACACACCATCTGCGATAGAAACCACACATGGCTCCCTGTGTCCGACGATGCTTGCTATAG
GGAGACCTGCCCTTACATCAGGGACCCTCTGAATGGACAGGCCGTGCCTGCTAATGGCACCTACGAATTC
GGCTATCAAATGCATTTCATCTGCAATGAGGGCTACTACCTGATCGGCGAAGAGATTCTCTACTGTGAGC
TCAAGGGAAGCGTCGCTATCTGGAGCGGAAAGCCTCCCATCTGCGAGAAAGTGCTGTGCACCCCCCCCCC
TAAAATCAAAAATGGCAAGCACACCTTCAGCGAGGTGGAAGTGTTCGAATATCTGGATGCCGTGACCTAC
AGCTGTGATCCTGCTCCTGGACCCGATCCCTTTAGCCTGATTGGCGAGAGCACAATTTACTGCGGAGACA
ACTCCGTGTGGAGCAGAGCCGCCCCCGAGTGTAAGGTCGTGAAATGTAGGTTCCCTGTCGTCGAGAATGG
CAAACAGATCAGCGGCTTCGGCAAAAAGTTCTACTATAAAGCTACCGTGATGTTTGAGTGCGACAAGGGA
TTCTACCTCGATGGCAGCGATACAATCGTGTGCGATAGCAACTCCACATGGGACCCCCCTGTCCCCAAAT
GCCTGAAAGTGAGCACCAGCTCCACAACCAAGTCCCCCGCCTCCTCCGCCTCCGGCCCCAGACCTACCTA
TAAGCCCCCTGTGTCCAACTACCCCGGCTACCCCAAACCCGAGGAAGGCATTCTGGACTCCCTGGATGTG
TGGGTGATTGCCGTCATCGTCATTGCTATTGTGGTCGGAGTCGCTGTGATCTGTGTCGTGCCCTATAGAT
ACCTGCAGAGAAGGAAAAAGAAGGGCACCTACCTGACCGACGAGACCCACAGAGAAGTGAAGTTTACCAG
CCTGGGATCCGGAGCCACCAACTTTAGCCTGCTCAAACAAGCCGGCGACGTGGAAGAGAACCCCGGACCT
ATGTCCAGATCCGTGGCCCTGGCTGTGCTGGCTCTGCTGTCCCTGAGCGGCCTCGAGGCCAAAGGACCCC
CCGCTGCTCTGACACTGGGCTGTGGCGCTTCCGGAGGCGGCGGCAGCGGAGGCGGAGGCAGC
[297 nt withheld, positions 4543-4839]
GGCGGCGGAGGAAGCGGAGGCGGCGGAAGCGGCGGCGGCGGCAGCGGCGGCGGCGGCTCCGGCTCCCACA
GCATGAGGTACTTTTCCGCCGCCGTGTCCAGGCCCGGCAGGGGCGAACCTAGATTTATCGCTATGGGCTA
CGTCGACGACACCCAGTTTGTGAGGTTCGACAGCGACTCCGCCTGCCCCAGAATGGAACCTAGAGCCCCT
TGGGTCGAGCAGGAAGGCCCCGAGTACTGGGAGGAGGAGACCAGGAATACCAAGGCCCACGCTCAGACCG
ACAGGATGAATCTGCAGACCCTGAGGGGATGCTACAACCAAAGCGAGGCCAGCTCCCACACCCTGCAGTG
GATGATCGGCTGTGATCTGGGATCCGACGGCAGGCTCCTGAGAGGCTATGAGCAGTACGCCTACGATGGC
AAGGATTACCTGGCTCTCAACGAGGACCTCAGATCCTGGACAGCCGCCGATACAGCCGCTCAGATCTCCA
AGAGGAAGTGCGAGGCTGCCAATGTCGCTGAGCAGAGGAGGGCCTACCTGGAAGGAACCTGCGTCGAATG
GCTGCACAGGTACCTGGAAAACGGCAAGGAAATGCTCCAGAGGGCCGACCCTCCTAAGACACACGTCACA
CACCACCCCGTGTTCGATTATGAGGCCACACTCAGGTGCTGGGCTCTCGGCTTTTATCCCGCCGAGATTA
TCCTGACCTGGCAGAGAGATGGCGAGGATCAGACCCAGGACGTCGAGCTGGTGGAGACAAGGCCTGCCGG
CGACGGAACATTTCAGAAATGGGCTGCTGTGGTGGTGCCCTCCGGCGAGGAACAGAGGTACACATGCCAC
GTGCAGCATGAAGGACTCCCCGAGCCCCTGATGCTGAGATGGAAGCAGTCCTCCCTGCCTACAATCCCCA
TCATGGGCATCGTGGCTGGCCTCGTCGTCCTCGCTGCTGTGGTGACCGGCGCTGCCGTCGCCGCCGTGCT
GTGGAGAAAGAAGTCCTCCGATGGAAGCGGCGAGGGAAGGGGAAGCCTGCTGACATGCGGCGATGTGGAG
GAGAACCCTGGACCTATGTGGCCTCTCGTCGCTGCCCTGCTGCTGGGATCCGCCTGCTGTGGATCCGCCC
AGCTCCTGTTTAATAAAACAAAGAGCGTGGAGTTTACCTTTTGTAACGATACCGTGGTGATCCCCTGCTT
CGTCACCAACATGGAAGCCCAGAATACCACCGAAGTGTATGTCAAGTGGAAGTTCAAAGGCAGGGACATT
TACACCTTCGATGGCGCTCTGAACAAAAGCACCGTGCCCACAGATTTCAGCTCCGCCAAGATCGAAGTGT
CCCAGCTGCTGAAGGGCGATGCTAGCCTGAAAATGGACAAATCCGACGCCGTGAGCCACACCGGCAACTA
TACCTGCGAGGTCACAGAACTGACAAGGGAAGGCGAGACAATCATCGAGCTGAAATACAGAGTGGTGTCC
TGGTTCTCCCCTAACGAGAACATTCTGATCGTGATTTTCCCTATCTTTGCCATTCTGCTGTTCTGGGGCC
AGTTTGGCATCAAGACCCTGAAGTATAGATCCGGCGGCATGGATGAGAAAACCATTGCCCTCCTGGTGGC
TGGCCTGGTCATTACCGTGATCGTGATCGTGGGCGCTATCCTCTTCGTCCCTGGCGAGTACAGCCTGAAA
AACGCCACCGGACTGGGACTGATCGTGACCTCCACAGGAATCCTGATTCTGCTGCACTATTACGTGTTTA
GCACCGCTATCGGCCTGACCTCCTTTGTGATCGCCATCCTGGTGATCCAGGTCATCGCTTATATCCTGGC
CGTCGTCGGACTGAGCCTCTGTATCGCCGCCTGTATCCCCATGCATGGCCCCCTCCTCATCAGCGGACTC
TCCATTCTGGCCCTGGCCCAACTCCTGGGCCTCGTGTACATGAAGTTCGTGGCCTCCAACCAAAAAACAA
TCCAGCCTCCCAGAAAGGCCGTCGAGGAGCCCCTGAACGCTTTTAAGGAGAGCAAAGGCATGATGAACGA
TGAGGGATCCGGACAGTGTACCAACTATGCCCTCCTGAAACTGGCTGGCGACGTGGAGAGCAATCCTGGA
CCTATGGGCATCCAGGGCGGCTCCGTCCTGTTCGGCCTCCTCCTCGTCCTGGCCGTCTTTTGCCATTCCG
GCCATTCCCTCCAGTGCTACAACTGTCCTAACCCCACCGCCGACTGTAAGACAGCTGTGAACTGTAGCAG
CGACTTCGATGCTTGCCTGATCACAAAGGCTGGACTGCAGGTGTACAATAAGTGCTGGAAGTTCGAGCAC
TGCAACTTCAATGACGTGACAACCAGGCTGAGGGAAAACGAGCTGACCTACTACTGCTGCAAAAAGGACC
TGTGCAATTTCAATGAGCAGCTGGAGAATGGCGGCACATCCCTGAGCGAGAAAACCGTGCTGCTGCTGGT
GACCCCTTTCCTGGCCGCCGCTTGGTCCCTGCACCCCGGCTCCGGAGTGAAGCAGACCCTCAACTTCGAT
CTCCTCAAACTGGCCGGAGACGTCGAAAGCAATCCTGGACCTATGATCGAGCAGGACGGACTCCATGCTG
GAAGCCCTGCCGCTTGGGTCGAGAGGCTCTTTGGATACGACTGGGCTCAGCAGACAATCGGCTGCAGCGA
TGCCGCCGTGTTTAGACTCAGCGCCCAGGGCAGACCTGTGCTGTTTGTGAAGACCGACCTGAGCGGAGCT
CTCAATGAGCTCCAAGATGAAGCCGCCAGACTGAGCTGGCTCGCCACCACAGGCGTGCCTTGTGCTGCCG
TGCTGGACGTCGTCACAGAGGCCGGAAGGGATTGGCTGCTCCTGGGCGAAGTCCCCGGACAGGATCTGCT
GAGCTCCCATCTGGCCCCTGCCGAAAAGGTCTCCATTATGGCCGATGCCATGAGGAGGCTGCACACCCTG
GATCCCGCTACCTGTCCCTTTGACCATCAGGCCAAGCACAGGATTGAGAGGGCCAGAACAAGAATGGAGG
CCGGCCTGGTCGACCAGGATGATCTGGACGAGGAACACCAGGGCCTCGCTCCTGCCGAGCTCTTTGCCAG
ACTCAAGGCCAGGATGCCTGACGGCGAAGATCTGGTGGTGACCCATGGAGATGCCTGTCTCCCCAACATC
ATGGTGGAAAACGGCAGGTTCTCCGGATTCATTGACTGCGGCAGGCTCGGCGTGGCCGACAGGTATCAGG
ACATCGCCCTGGCTACCAGAGATATCGCTGAGGAGCTGGGAGGAGAGTGGGCCGATAGATTTCTCGTGCT
CTATGGCATTGCCGCTCCCGACAGCCAGAGAATTGCCTTCTACAGACTGCTCGATGAGTTTTTTTGAGTT
TAAACCCGCTGATCAGCCTCGACTGTGCCTTCTAGTTGCCAGCCATCTGTTGTTTGCCCCTCCCCCGTGC
CTTCCTTGACCCTGGAAGGTGCCACTCCCACTGTCCTTTCCTAATAAAATGAGGAAATTGCATCGCATTG
TCTGAGTAGGTGTCATTCTATTCTGGGGGGTGGGGTGGGGCAGGACAGCAAGGGGGAGGATTGGGAAGAC
AATAGCAGGCATGCTGGGGATGCGGTGGGCTCTATGGCTTCTGAGGCGGAAAGAACCAGCTGGGGCTCTA
GGGGGTATCCCCACGCGCCCTGTAGCGGCGCATCTAGCGGCCGATCAGGCCCGACCTACTCTCTTCCGCA
TTGGAGTCGCTTTAACTGGCCCTGGCTTTGGCAGCCTGTGCTGACCCATGCAGTCCTCCTTACCATCCCT
CCCTCGACTTCCCCTCTTCCGATGTTGAGCCCCTCCAGCCGGTCCTGGACTTTGTCTCCTTCCCTGCCCT
GCCCTCTCCTGAACCTGAGCCAGCTCCCATAGCTCAGTCTGGTCTATCTGCCTGGCCCTGGCCATTGTCA
CTTTGCGCTGCCCTCCTCTCGCCCCCGAGTGCCCTTGCTGTGCCGCCGGAACTCTGCCCTCTAACGCTGC
CGTCTCTCTCCTGAGTCCGGACCACTTTGAGCTCTACTGGCTTCTGCGCCGCCTCTGGCCCACTGTTTCC
CCTTCCCAGGCAGGTCCTGCTTTCTCTGACCTGCATTCTCTCCCCTGGGCCTGTGCCGCTTTCTGTCTGC
AGCTTGTGGCCTGGGTCACCTCTACGGCTGGCCCAGATCCTTCCCTGCCGCCTCCTTCAGGTTCCGTCTT
CCTCCACTCCCTCTTCCCCTTGCTCTCTGCTGTGTTGCTGCCCAAGGATGCTCTTTCCGGAGCACTTCCT
TCTCGGCGCTGCACCACGTGATGTCCTCTGAGCGGATCCTCCCCGTGTCTGGGTCCTCTCCGGGCATCTC
TCCTCCCTCACCCAACCCCATGCCGTCTTCACTCGCTGGGTTCCCTTTTCCTTCTCCTTCTGGGGCCTGT
GCCATCTCTCGTTTCTTAGGATGGCCTTCTCCGACGGATGTCTCCCTTGCGTCCCGCCTCCCCTTCTTGT
AGGCCTGCATCAGGCCAAATTGGCCGTCGACTGCAGAGGCCTGCATGCAAGCTTGGCGTAATCATGGTCA
TAGCTGTTTCCTGTGTGAAATTGTTATCCGCTCACAATTCCACACAACATACGAGCCGGAAGCATAAAGT
GTAAAGCCTGGGGTGCCTAATGAGTGAGCTAACTCACATTAATTGCGTTGCGCTCACTGCCCGCTTTCCA
GTCGGGAAACCTGTCGTGCCAGCTGCATTAATGAATCGGCCAACGCGCGGGGAGAGGCGGTTTGCGTATT
GGGCGCTCTTCCGCTTCCTCGCTCACTGACTCGCTGCGCTCGGTCGTTCGGCTGCGGCGAGCGGTATCAG
CTCACTCAAAGGCGGTAATACGGTTATCCACAGAATCAGGGGATAACGCAGGAAAGAACATGTGAGCAAA
AGGCCAGCAAAAGGCCAGGAACCGTAAAAAGGCCGCGTTGCTGGCGTTTTTCCATAGGCTCCGCCCCCCT
GACGAGCATCACAAAAATCGACGCTCAAGTCAGAGGTGGCGAAACCCGACAGGACTATAAAGATACCAGG
CGTTTCCCCCTGGAAGCTCCCTCGTGCGCTCTCCTGTTCCGACCCTGCCGCTTACCGGATACCTGTCCGC
CTTTCTCCCTTCGGGAAGCGTGGCGCTTTCTCATAGCTCACGCTGTAGGTATCTCAGTTCGGTGTAGGTC
GTTCGCTCCAAGCTGGGCTGTGTGCACGAACCCCCCGTTCAGCCCGACCGCTGCGCCTTATCCGGTAACT
ATCGTCTTGAGTCCAACCCGGTAAGACACGACTTATCGCCACTGGCAGCAGCCACTGGTAACAGGATTAG
CAGAGCGAGGTATGTAGGCGGTGCTACAGAGTTCTTGAAGTGGTGGCCTAACTACGGCTACACTAGAAGA
ACAGTATTTGGTATCTGCGCTCTGCTGAAGCCAGTTACCTTCGGAAAAAGAGTTGGTAGCTCTTGATCCG
GCAAACAAACCACCGCTGGTAGCGGTGGTTTTTTTGTTTGCAAGCAGCAGATTACGCGCAGAAAAAAAGG
ATCTCAAGAAGATCCTTTGATCTTTTCTACGGGGTCTGACGCTCAGTGGAACGAAAACTCACGTTAAGGG
ATTTTGGTCATGAGATTATCAAAAAGGATCTTCACCTAGATCCTTTTAAATTAAAAATGAAGTTTTAAAT
CAATCTAAAGTATATATGAGTAAACTTGGTCTGACAGTTACCAATGCTTAATCAGTGAGGCACCTATCTC
AGCGATCTGTCTATTTCGTTCATCCATAGTTGCCTGACTCCCCGTCGTGTAGATAACTACGATACGGGAG
GGCTTACCATCTGGCCCCAGTGCTGCAATGATACCGCGAGACCCACGCTCACCGGCTCCAGATTTATCAG
CAATAAACCAGCCAGCCGGAAGGGCCGAGCGCAGAAGTGGTCCTGCAACTTTATCCGCCTCCATCCAGTC
TATTAATTGTTGCCGGGAAGCTAGAGTAAGTAGTTCGCCAGTTAATAGTTTGCGCAACGTTGTTGCCATT
GCTACAGGCATCGTGGTGTCACGCTCGTCGTTTGGTATGGCTTCATTCAGCTCCGGTTCCCAACGATCAA
GGCGAGTTACATGATCCCCCATGTTGTGCAAAAAAGCGGTTAGCTCCTTCGGTCCTCCGATCGTTGTCAG
AAGTAAGTTGGCCGCAGTGTTATCACTCATGGTTATGGCAGCACTGCATAATTCTCTTACTGTCATGCCA
TCCGTAAGATGCTTTTCTGTGACTGGTGAGTACTCAACCAAGTCATTCTGAGAATAGTGTATGCGGCGAC
CGAGTTGCTCTTGCCCGGCGTCAATACGGGATAATACCGCGCCACATAGCAGAACTTTAAAAGTGCTCAT
CATTGGAAAACGTTCTTCGGGGCGAAAACTCTCAAGGATCTTACCGCTGTTGAGATCCAGTTCGATGTAA
CCCACTCGTGCACCCAACTGATCTTCAGCATCTTTTACTTTCACCAGCGTTTCTGGGTGAGCAAAAACAG
GAAGGCAAAATGCCGCAAAAAAGGGAATAAGGGCGACACGGAAATGTTGAATACTCATACTCTTCCTTTT
TCAATATTATTGAAGCATTTATCAGGGTTATTGTCTCATGAGCGGATACATATTTGAATGTATTTAGAAA
AATAAACAAATAGGGGTTCCGCGCACATTTCCCCGAAAAGTGCCAC
Features (pLannotate 1.2.2; 23 found; start..end, strand, type, name):
     72..107     +  CDS            rop (fragment): Rop protein, which maintains plasmids at low copy number; rop
    209..308     +  misc_feature   bom (fragment): basis of mobility region from pBR322
    314..471     -  CDS            lacZα (fragment): LacZα fragment of β-galactosidase; lacZ fragment
    631..951     +  CDS            PPP1R12C (fragment): PP12C_HUMAN - Also known as LENG3, MBS85 From Homo sapiens (Human).
   1904..3082    +  promoter       EF-1α promoter: strong constitutive promoter for human elongation factor EF-1α
   3099..3117    +  promoter       T7 promoter: promoter for bacteriophage T7 RNA polymerase
   3214..4344    +  CDS            CD46: MCP_HUMAN - Also known as MCP, MIC10. Experimental evidence at protein level: Swiss-Prot protein existence level 1. (Microbial infection) May act as a receptor for pathogenic bacteria Neisseria and Streptococcus pyogenes (PubMed:7708671, PubMed:9379894, PubMed:11260136, PubMed:11971006). From Homo sapiens (Human).
   4411..4839    +  CDS            B2M (sequence partly withheld): B2MG_HUMAN - Experimental evidence at protein level: Swiss-Prot protein existence level 1. Component of the class I major histocompatibility complex (MHC). Involved in the presentation of peptide antigens to the immune system. Exogenously applied M.tuberculosis EsxA or EsxA-EsxB (or EsxA expressed in host) binds B2M and decreases its export to the cell surface (total protein levels do not change), probably leading to defects in class I antigen presentation (PubMed:25356553). From Homo sapiens (Human).
   4903..5841    +  CDS            HLA-G (fragment): HLAG_HUMAN - Also known as HLA-6.0, HLAG. Experimental evidence at protein level: Swiss-Prot protein existence level 1. [Isoform 7]: Likely does not bind B2M and presents peptides. From Homo sapiens (Human).
   5905..6873    +  CDS            CD47: CD47_HUMAN - Also known as MER6. Experimental evidence at protein level: Swiss-Prot protein existence level 1. Has a role in both cell adhesion by acting as an adhesion receptor for THBS1 on platelets, and in the modulation of integrins. Plays an important role in memory formation and synaptic plasticity in the hippocampus (By similarity). Receptor for SIRPA, binding to which prevents maturation of immature dendritic cells and inhibits cytokine production by mature dendritic cells. Interaction with SIRPG mediates cell-cell adhesion, enhances superantigen-dependent T-cell-mediated proliferation
   6943..7326    +  CDS            CD59: CD59_HUMAN - Also known as MIC11, MIN1, MIN2, MIN3, MSK21. Experimental evidence at protein level: Swiss-Prot protein existence level 1. The soluble form from urine retains its specific complement binding activity, but exhibits greatly reduced ability to inhibit MAC assembly on cell membranes. From Homo sapiens (Human).
   7402..8193    +  CDS            neo: KKA2_KLEPN - Also known as kan, nptII. Experimental evidence at protein level: Swiss-Prot protein existence level 1. Resistance to kanamycin, neomycin, paromomycin, ribostamycin, butirosin and gentamicin B. From Klebsiella pneumoniae.
   8222..8446    +  polyA_signal   bGH poly(A) signal: bovine growth hormone polyadenylation signal
   8450..8471    +  promoter       SV40 promoter (fragment): SV40 enhancer and early promoter
   8492..8512    +  rep_origin     f1 ori (fragment): f1 bacteriophage origin of replication; arrow indicates direction of (+) strand synthesis
   8917..9331    +  misc_feature   HA-L (fragment): left homology arm from the adeno-associated virus integration site (AAVS1) within intron 1 of the human PPP1R12C gene
   9408..9430    -  protein_bind   lac operator (fragment): The lac repressor binds to the lac operator to inhibit transcription in E. coli. This inhibition can be relieved by adding lactose or isopropyl-β-D-thiogalactopyranoside (IPTG). lac repressor encoded by lacI
   9434..9464    -  promoter       lac promoter: promoter for the E. coli lac operon
   9479..9500    -  protein_bind   CAP binding site: CAP binding activates transcription in the presence of cAMP. E. coli catabolite activator protein
   9513..9605    -  CDS            lacI (fragment): lac repressor; lacI; The lac repressor binds to the lac operator to inhibit transcription in E. coli. This inhibition can be relieved by adding lactose or isopropyl-β-D-thiogalactopyranoside (IPTG).
   9788..10376   -  rep_origin     ori: high-copy-number ColE1/pMB1/pBR322/pUC origin of replication
  10547..11407   -  CDS            AmpR: β-lactamase; bla; confers resistance to ampicillin, carbenicillin, and related antibiotics
  11408..11512   -  promoter       AmpR promoter: bla
