[The description below was written by a language model from this plasmid's Addgene catalogue record and pLannotate feature annotations shown in this document.]
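Description:
AAVS1-A2UCOE-EF1a-hCD46-P2A-HLA-G SCT-T2A-hCD47-E2A-hCD59-F2A-neo-AAVS1 is an 11.5 kb mammalian expression and gene-targeting donor plasmid built on a pUC57 backbone. It replicates in E. coli at high copy from the ColE1/pUC origin and is selected with ampicillin through the AmpR (β-lactamase) cassette. Remnants of lacZα, the lac promoter/operator and other cloning-vector fragments are backbone leftovers. The payload is flanked by sequences from the human AAVS1 safe-harbour locus in intron 1 of PPP1R12C. The annotation detects a PPP1R12C fragment upstream and an AAVS1 homology-arm fragment downstream, consistent with arms that direct homology-directed insertion. The record includes no nuclease or guide RNA, so these would have to be supplied separately.

Between the arms, the name indicates an A2UCOE element, a ubiquitous chromatin opening element generally used to resist transgene silencing. It is not annotated in the feature table but would fit the unannotated stretch ahead of the EF-1α promoter. That promoter drives a single polycistronic transcript ending in a bGH polyadenylation signal. The open reading frame encodes human CD46, an HLA-G single-chain trimer (annotated as B2M followed by the HLA-G heavy chain), CD47, CD59 and neomycin phosphotransferase. According to the name, these are separated by P2A, T2A, E2A and F2A self-cleaving peptides, so they are made as separate proteins and G418 resistance is coupled to transgene expression. CD46 and CD59 are complement regulators, CD47 engages the inhibitory receptor SIRPα, and HLA-G is a non-classical class I molecule. This fits the associated work on engineering human pluripotent stem cells to evade xenogeneic transplantation barriers. The catalogue purpose line instead lists iCasp9, HLA-E SCT and CD55, which conflicts with the name, the insert field and the sequenced features, and appears to belong to a sibling construct.
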