Addgene plasmid #205443: AAVS1-A2UCOE-EF1a-hCD46-P2A-HLA-G SCT-T2A-hCD47-E2A-hCD59-F2A-neo-AAVS1
Purpose: human AAVS1-targeting plasmid for expression of iCasp9, HLA-E SCT, human and CD55
Depositing lab: Deepta Bhattacharya. Depositing organization: University of Arizona. Publication: Engineering human pluripotent stem cell lines to evade xenogeneic transplantation barriers. Pizzato HA, Alonso-Guallart P, Woods J, Connelly JP, Fehniger TA, Atkinson JP, Pruett-Miller SM, Monsma FJ Jr, Bhattacharya D. Stem Cell Reports. 2023 Dec 22:S2213-6711(23)00496-4. doi: 10.1016/j.stemcr.2023.12.003. PubMed 38215755.
Backbone
  Vector backbone: pUC57
  Vector type: Mammalian Expression
  Selectable markers: Neomycin (select with G418)
Growth in bacteria
  Bacterial resistance: Ampicillin, 100 μg/mL
  Growth temperature: 37°C
  Growth strain: DH5alpha
  Copy number: High Copy
Gene/Insert
  Gene/Insert name: hCD46-HLA-G SCT-hCD47-hCD59
  Species: H. sapiens (human)
  Promoter: EF1a
  Cloning method: Gibson Cloning
Terms and licenses: Academic/Nonprofit Terms; Industry Terms: Not Available to Industry
Depositor comments: Please visit https://www.biorxiv.org/content/10.1101/2023.06.27.546594v1 for bioRxiv preprint.
How to cite: AAVS1-A2UCOE-EF1a-hCD46-P2A-HLA-G SCT-T2A-hCD47-E2A-hCD59-F2A-neo-AAVS1 was a gift from Deepta Bhattacharya (Addgene plasmid # 205443 ; http://n2t.net/addgene:205443 ; RRID:Addgene_205443)
